Addgene plasmid #60937: pPHT-PIP2
Purpose: Fluorescent FPX sensor for PIP2
Depositing lab: Anne Marie Quinn. Depositing organization: Montana Molecular. Publication: Ratiometric biosensors based on dimerization-dependent fluorescent protein exchange. Ding Y, Li J, Enterina JR, Shen Y, Zhang I, Tewson PH, Mo GC, Zhang J, Quinn AM, Hughes TE, Maysinger D, Alford SC, Zhang Y, Campbell RE. Nat Methods. 2015 Jan 26. doi: 10.1038/nmeth.3261. PubMed 25622108.
Backbone
  Vector backbone: pUB2.1
  Total vector size (bp): 8093
  Vector type: Mammalian Expression
  Selectable markers: Hygromycin
Growth in bacteria
  Bacterial resistance: Ampicillin, 100 μg/mL
  Growth temperature: 37°C
  Growth strain: DH5alpha
  Copy number: High Copy
Gene/Insert
  Gene/Insert name: PIP2 dimerization dependent sensor RA+B monomers
  Species: Synthetic
  Insert size (bp): 2604
  Promoter: CMV
  Tag / fusion protein: dimerization dependent fluorescent protein monomers RA+B
  Cloning method: Ligation Independent Cloning
  Sequencing primers: 5′ atggtgagcaagagcgaggag; 3′ ctggatgttgagctccttcaggaag
Resource information
  A portion of this plasmid was derived from a plasmid made by: The dimerization-dependent fluorescent protein component of the plasmid was received from Robert Campbell and was originally described in the manuscript below. Alford, S.C., Abdelfattah, A.S., Ding, Y., and Campbell, R.E. (2012). A fluorogenic red fluorescent protein heterodimer. Chem. Biol. 19, 353-360.
Terms and licenses: Academic/Nonprofit Terms; Industry Terms: Not Available to Industry
Depositor comments: Contains a dimerization dependent fluorescent protein, originally described by Alford, S.C., Ding, Y., Simmen, T., and Campbell, R.E. (2012). Dimerization-Dependent Green and Yellow Fluorescent Proteins. ACS Synth. Biol. 1, 569–575.
How to cite: pPHT-PIP2 was a gift from Anne Marie Quinn (Addgene plasmid # 60937 ; http://n2t.net/addgene:60937 ; RRID:Addgene_60937)
