[The description below was written by a language model from this plasmid's Addgene catalogue record and pLannotate feature annotations shown in this document.]
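Description:
pPHT-PIP2 is a mammalian expression plasmid of about 8.1 kb, built on the pUB2.1 backbone, that encodes a fluorescent sensor for the membrane lipid phosphatidylinositol 4,5-bisphosphate (PIP2). It replicates in E. coli from a high-copy ColE1/pUC-type origin under ampicillin selection (AmpR with its own bla promoter) and also carries an f1 origin. For selection in mammalian cells, an SV40 early promoter drives a hygromycin resistance gene followed by an SV40 poly(A) signal. Small remnants of lac regulatory elements, ble and a bom site appear to be backbone leftovers.

The roughly 2.6 kb synthetic insert sits downstream of the CMV enhancer/promoter (a T7 promoter is also present) and ends at a bGH poly(A) signal. The feature table shows two tandem units. Each consists of a coding region annotated as dTomato, a short linker annotated as a multiple cloning site, and a fragment of human PLCD1, a protein noted for binding PIP2. The dTomato calls most likely reflect sequence similarity: the catalogue entry identifies these parts as the dimerization-dependent fluorescent protein monomers RA and B. A gap of about 50 bp separates the two units, and the record does not state what lies there or how the two halves are expressed from the single promoter.

The general principle of dimerization-dependent fluorescent proteins is that RA is dim alone and brightens on pairing with the B partner, so PIP2-dependent recruitment of both PLCD1 fusions would be expected to favour pairing, although the record does not spell out this mechanism. The deposit is described as an FPX (fluorescent protein exchange) sensor component for imaging PIP2 in mammalian cells.
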