Features (pLannotate 1.2.2; 25 found; start..end, strand, type, name):
     28..80      -  misc_feature   bom (fragment): basis of mobility region from pBR322
    235..614     +  enhancer       CMV enhancer: human cytomegalovirus immediate early enhancer
    615..818     +  promoter       CMV promoter: human cytomegalovirus (CMV) immediate early promoter
    814..847     +  LTR            5' LTR (truncated) (fragment): truncated 5' long terminal repeat (LTR) from HIV-1
    863..881     +  promoter       T7 promoter: promoter for bacteriophage T7 RNA polymerase
    908..1600    +  CDS            dTomato: dTomato is a basic (constitutively fluorescent) orange fluorescent protein published in 2004, derived from Discosoma sp.. It is reported to be a somewhat slowly-maturing dimer with low acid sensitivity.
   1601..1657    +  misc_feature   MCS: multiple cloning site
   1658..2182    +  CDS            PLCD1 (fragment): PLCD1_HUMAN - Experimental evidence at protein level: Swiss-Prot protein existence level 1. The production of the second messenger molecules diacylglycerol (DAG) and inositol 1,4,5-trisphosphate (IP3) is mediated by activated phosphatidylinositol-specific phospholipase C enzymes (PubMed:9188725). Essential for trophoblast and placental development (By similarity). Binds phosphatidylinositol 4,5-bisphosphate (PubMed:7890667, PubMed:9188725). From Homo sapiens (Human).
   2237..2926    +  CDS            dTomato: dTomato is a basic (constitutively fluorescent) orange fluorescent protein published in 2004, derived from Discosoma sp.. It is reported to be a somewhat slowly-maturing dimer with low acid sensitivity.
   2927..2983    +  misc_feature   MCS: multiple cloning site
   2984..3508    +  CDS            PLCD1 (fragment): PLCD1_HUMAN - Experimental evidence at protein level: Swiss-Prot protein existence level 1. The production of the second messenger molecules diacylglycerol (DAG) and inositol 1,4,5-trisphosphate (IP3) is mediated by activated phosphatidylinositol-specific phospholipase C enzymes (PubMed:9188725). Essential for trophoblast and placental development (By similarity). Binds phosphatidylinositol 4,5-bisphosphate (PubMed:7890667, PubMed:9188725). From Homo sapiens (Human).
   3523..3747    +  polyA_signal   bGH poly(A) signal: bovine growth hormone polyadenylation signal
   3751..3772    +  promoter       SV40 promoter (fragment): SV40 enhancer and early promoter
   3793..4221    +  rep_origin     f1 ori (sequence partly withheld): f1 bacteriophage origin of replication; arrow indicates direction of (+) strand synthesis
   4235..4564    +  promoter       SV40 promoter: SV40 enhancer and early promoter
   4613..5638    +  CDS            HygR: aminoglycoside phosphotransferase from E. coli; aph(4)-Ia; confers resistance to hygromycin
   5648..5773    +  CDS            ble (fragment): BLE_KLEPN - Experimental evidence at protein level: Swiss-Prot protein existence level 1. Binding protein with a strong affinity to the bleomycin family of antibiotics. Binds to CL990; an antimitotic-antibiotic compound. From Klebsiella pneumoniae.
   5768..5889    +  polyA_signal   SV40 poly(A) signal: SV40 polyadenylation signal
   5962..5978    -  protein_bind   lac operator: The lac repressor binds to the lac operator to inhibit transcription in E. coli. This inhibition can be relieved by adding lactose or isopropyl-β-D-thiogalactopyranoside (IPTG). lac repressor encoded by lacI
   5986..6016    -  promoter       lac promoter: promoter for the E. coli lac operon
   6031..6052    -  protein_bind   CAP binding site: CAP binding activates transcription in the presence of cAMP. E. coli catabolite activator protein
   6065..6157    -  CDS            lacI (fragment): lac repressor; lacI; The lac repressor binds to the lac operator to inhibit transcription in E. coli. This inhibition can be relieved by adding lactose or isopropyl-β-D-thiogalactopyranoside (IPTG).
   6340..6925    -  rep_origin     ori: high-copy-number ColE1/pMB1/pBR322/pUC origin of replication
   7096..7956    -  CDS            AmpR: β-lactamase; bla; confers resistance to ampicillin, carbenicillin, and related antibiotics
   7957..8061    -  promoter       AmpR promoter: bla
>Addgene plasmid #60937 | pPHT-PIP2 | depositor full sequence | sequence record 98352 | pPHT-PIP2 sequence 8092 bps
GACGGATCGGGAGATCTCCCGATCCCCTATGGTGCACTCTCAGTACAATCTGCTCTGATGCCGCATAGTT
AAGCCAGTATCTGCTCCCTGCTTGTGTGTTGGAGGTCGCTGAGTAGTGCGCGAGCAAAATTTAAGCTACA
ACAAGGCAAGGCTTGACCGACAATTGCATGAAGAATCTGCTTAGGGTTAGGCGTTTTGCGCTGCTTCGCG
ATGTACGGGCCAGATATACGCGTTGACATTGATTATTGACTAGTTATTAATAGTAATCAATTACGGGGTC
ATTAGTTCATAGCCCATATATGGAGTTCCGCGTTACATAACTTACGGTAAATGGCCCGCCTGGCTGACCG
CCCAACGACCCCCGCCCATTGACGTCAATAATGACGTATGTTCCCATAGTAACGCCAATAGGGACTTTCC
ATTGACGTCAATGGGTGGAGTATTTACGGTAAACTGCCCACTTGGCAGTACATCAAGTGTATCATATGCC
AAGTACGCCCCCTATTGACGTCAATGACGGTAAATGGCCCGCCTGGCATTATGCCCAGTACATGACCTTA
TGGGACTTTCCTACTTGGCAGTACATCTACGTATTAGTCATCGCTATTACCATGGTGATGCGGTTTTGGC
AGTACATCAATGGGCGTGGATAGCGGTTTGACTCACGGGGATTTCCAAGTCTCCACCCCATTGACGTCAA
TGGGAGTTTGTTTTGGCACCAAAATCAACGGGACTTTCCAAAATGTCGTAACAACTCCGCCCCATTGACG
CAAATGGGCGGTAGGCGTGTACGGTGGGAGGTCTATATAAGCAGAGCTCTCTGGCTAACTAGAGAACCCA
CTGCTTACTGGCTTATCGAAATTAATACGACTCACTATAGGGAGACCCAAGCTGGCTAGCGTTTACCATG
GTGAGCAAGAGCGAGGAGGTCATCAAAGAGTTCATGCGCTTCAAGGTGCGCTTGGAGGGCTCCATGAACG
GCCACGAGTTCGAGATCGAGGGCGAGGGCGAGGGCCGCCCCTACGAGGGCACCCAGACCGCCAAGCTGAA
GGTGACCAAGGGCGGCCCCCTGCCCTTCGCCTGGGACATCCTGTCCCCCCAGATCATGTACGGCTCCAAG
GCGTACGTGAAGCACCCCGCCGACGTCCCCGATTACATGAAGCTGTCCTTCCCCGAGGGCTTCAAGTGGG
AGCGCGTGATGCACTTCGAGGACGGCGGTCTGGTGACCGTGACTCAGGACACCTCCCTGCAGGACGGCAC
GCTGATCTACAAGGTGAAGATGCGCGGCACCAACTTCCCCCCCGACGGCCCCGTAATGCAGAAGAAGACC
TTGGGCTGGGATTATGCCACCGAGCGCCTGTACCCCGAAGACGGCGTGCTGAAGGGCGAGCTTCTGGGGC
GCCTGAAGCTGAAGGACGGCGGCCTCAACCTGGTGGAGTTCAAGACCATCTACATGGCCAAGAAGCCCGT
GCAACTGCCCGGCTACTACTTCGTGGACACCAAGCTGGGCATCACCTCCCACAACGAGGACTACACCATC
GTGGAACAGTACGAGCGCTCCGAGGGCCGCCACCACCTGGGCATGGACGAGCTGTACAAGAGATCTCGAG
CTCAAGCTTCGAATTCTGCAGTCGACGGTACCGCGGGCCCGGGATCCATGGACTCGGGCCGGGACTTCCT
GACCCTGCACGGCCTACAGGATGATGAGGATCTACAGGCGCTGCTGAAGGGCAGCCAGCTCCTGAAGGTG
AAGTCCAGCTCATGGAGGAGAGAGCGCTTCTACAAGTTGCAGGAGGACTGCAAGACCATCTGGCAGGAGT
CCCGCAAGGTCATGCGGACCCCGGAGTCCCAGCTGTTCTCCATCGAGGACATTCAGGAGGTGCGAATGGG
GCACCGCACGGAGGGTCTGGAGAAGTTCGCCCGTGATGTGCCCGAGGACCGCTGCTTCTCCATTGTCTTC
AAGGACCAGCGCAATACACTAGACCTCATCGCCCCATCGCCAGCTGATGCCCAGCACTGGGTGCTGGGGC
TGCACAAGATCATCCACCACTCAGGCTCCATGGACCAGCGTCAGAAGCTACAGCACTGGATTCACTCCTG
CTTGCGAAAAGCTGACAAAAACAAGGACAACAAGATGAGCTTCAAGGAGCTGCAGAACTTCCTGAAGGAG
CTCAACATCCAGGAGGGCAGAGGAAGTCTTCTAACATGCGGTGACGTGGAGGAGAATCCCGGGCCTGTGA
GCAAGGGCGAGGAGACCATCAAAGAGTTCATGCGCTTCAAGGTGCGCATGGAGGGCTCCATGAACGGCCA
CGAGTTCGAGATCGAGGGCGAGGGCGAGGGCCGCCCCTACGAGGGCACCCAGACCGCCAAGCTGAAGGTG
ACCAAGGGCGGCCCCCTGCCCTTCGCCTGGGACATCCTGTCCCCCCAGTTCATGTACGGCTCCGAGGCGT
ACGTGAGGCACCCCGCCGACATCCCCGATTACAAGAAGCTGCCCTTCCCCGAGGGCTTCAAGTGGGAGCG
CGTGATGAACTTCGAAGACGGCGGTCTGGTGACCGTTACCCAGGACTCCTCCCTGCAGGACGGCACGCTG
ATCTGCAAGGTGAAGATGCGCGGCACCAACTTCCCCCCCGACGGCCCCGTAATGCAGAAGAAGACCATGG
GCTGGGAGGCCTCCACCGAGATGCTGTACCCCGAAGACGGCGTGCTGAAGGGCCATAGCTATCAGGCCCT
GAAGCTGAAGGACGGCGGCCACTACCTGGTGGAGTTCGAGACCATCTACATGGCCAAGAAGCCCGTGCAA
CTGCCCGGCGATTACTGTGTGGACACCAAGCTGGACATCACCTCCCACAACGAGGACTACACCATCGTGG
AACAGTACGGGCGCTCCGAGGGCCGCCACCGTCTGGGCATGGACGAGCGGTACAAGAGATCTCGAGCTCA
AGCTTCGAATTCTGCAGTCGACGGTACCGCGGGCCCGGGATCCATGGACTCGGGCCGGGACTTCCTGACC
CTGCACGGCCTACAGGATGATGAGGATCTACAGGCGCTGCTGAAGGGCAGCCAGCTCCTGAAGGTGAAGT
CCAGCTCATGGAGGAGAGAGCGCTTCTACAAGTTGCAGGAGGACTGCAAGACCATCTGGCAGGAGTCCCG
CAAGGTCATGCGGACCCCGGAGTCCCAGCTGTTCTCCATCGAGGACATTCAGGAGGTGCGAATGGGGCAC
CGCACGGAGGGTCTGGAGAAGTTCGCCCGTGATGTGCCCGAGGACCGCTGCTTCTCCATTGTCTTCAAGG
ACCAGCGCAATACACTAGACCTCATCGCCCCATCGCCAGCTGATGCCCAGCACTGGGTGCTGGGGCTGCA
CAAGATCATCCACCACTCAGGCTCCATGGACCAGCGTCAGAAGCTACAGCACTGGATTCACTCCTGCTTG
CGAAAAGCTGACAAAAACAAGGACAACAAGATGAGCTTCAAGGAGCTGCAGAACTTCCTGAAGGAGCTCA
ACATCCAGTAGCGCGCCCTCGACTGTGCCTTCTAGTTGCCAGCCATCTGTTGTTTGCCCCTCCCCCGTGC
CTTCCTTGACCCTGGAAGGTGCCACTCCCACTGTCCTTTCCTAATAAAATGAGGAAATTGCATCGCATTG
TCTGAGTAGGTGTCATTCTATTCTGGGGGGTGGGGTGGGGCAGGACAGCAAGGGGGAGGATTGGGAAGAC
AATAGCAGGCATGCTGGGGATGCGGTGGGCTCTATGGCTTCTGAGGCGGAAAGAACCAGCTGGGGCTCTA
GGGGGTATCCCC
[124 nt withheld, positions 3793-3916]
C
[91 nt withheld, positions 3918-4008]
A
[49 nt withheld, positions 4010-4058]
CCTTTGACGTTGGAGTCCACGTTCTTT
[37 nt withheld, positions 4086-4122]
ACCCTATCTCGGTCTATTCTTTTGATTTATAAGGGATTTTGCCGATTTCGGCCTATTGGTTAAAAAATGA
GCTGATTTAACAAAAATTTAACGCGAATTAATTCTGTGGAATGTGTGTCAGTTAGGGTGTGGAAAGTCCC
CAGGCTCCCCAGCAGGCAGAAGTATGCAAAGCATGCATCTCAATTAGTCAGCAACCAGGTGTGGAAAGTC
CCCAGGCTCCCCAGCAGGCAGAAGTATGCAAAGCATGCATCTCAATTAGTCAGCAACCATAGTCCCGCCC
CTAACTCCGCCCATCCCGCCCCTAACTCCGCCCAGTTCCGCCCATTCTCCGCCCCATGGCTGACTAATTT
TTTTTATTTATGCAGAGGCCGAGGCCGCCTCTGCCTCTGAGCTATTCCAGAAGTAGTGAGGAGGCTTTTT
TGGAGGCCTAGGCTTTTGCAAAAAGCTCCCGGGAGCTTGTATATCCATTTTCGGATCTGATCAGCACGTG
ATGAAAAAGCCTGAACTCACCGCGACGTCTGTCGAGAAGTTTCTGATCGAAAAGTTCGACAGCGTCTCCG
ACCTGATGCAGCTCTCGGAGGGCGAAGAATCTCGTGCTTTCAGCTTCGATGTAGGAGGGCGTGGATATGT
CCTGCGGGTAAATAGCTGCGCCGATGGTTTCTACAAAGATCGTTATGTTTATCGGCACTTTGCATCGGCC
GCGCTCCCGATTCCGGAAGTGCTTGACATTGGGGAATTCAGCGAGAGCCTGACCTATTGCATCTCCCGCC
GTGCACAGGGTGTCACGTTGCAAGACCTGCCTGAAACCGAACTGCCCGCTGTTCTGCAGCCGGTCGCGGA
GGCCATGGATGCGATCGCTGCGGCCGATCTTAGCCAGACGAGCGGGTTCGGCCCATTCGGACCGCAAGGA
ATCGGTCAATACACTACATGGCGTGATTTCATATGCGCGATTGCTGATCCCCATGTGTATCACTGGCAAA
CTGTGATGGACGACACCGTCAGTGCGTCCGTCGCGCAGGCTCTCGATGAGCTGATGCTTTGGGCCGAGGA
CTGCCCCGAAGTCCGGCACCTCGTGCACGCGGATTTCGGCTCCAACAATGTCCTGACGGACAATGGCCGC
ATAACAGCGGTCATTGACTGGAGCGAGGCGATGTTCGGGGATTCCCAATACGAGGTCGCCAACATCTTCT
TCTGGAGGCCGTGGTTGGCTTGTATGGAGCAGCAGACGCGCTACTTCGAGCGGAGGCATCCGGAGCTTGC
AGGATCGCCGCGGCTCCGGGCGTATATGCTCCGCATTGGTCTTGACCAACTCTATCAGAGCTTGGTTGAC
GGCAATTTCGATGATGCAGCTTGGGCGCAGGGTCGATGCGACGCAATCGTCCGATCCGGAGCCGGGACTG
TCGGGCGTACACAAATCGCCCGCAGAAGCGCGGCCGTCTGGACCGATGGCTGTGTAGAAGTACTCGCCGA
TAGTGGAAACCGACGCCCCAGCACTCGTCCGAGGGCAAAGGAATAGCACGTGCTACGAGATTTCGATTCC
ACCGCCGCCTTCTATGAAAGGTTGGGCTTCGGAATCGTTTTCCGGGACGCCGGCTGGATGATCCTCCAGC
GCGGGGATCTCATGCTGGAGTTCTTCGCCCACCCCAACTTGTTTATTGCAGCTTATAATGGTTACAAATA
AAGCAATAGCATCACAAATTTCACAAATAAAGCATTTTTTTCACTGCATTCTAGTTGTGGTTTGTCCAAA
CTCATCAATGTATCTTATCATGTCTGTATACCGTCGACCTCTAGCTAGAGCTTGGCGTAATCATGGTCAT
AGCTGTTTCCTGTGTGAAATTGTTATCCGCTCACAATTCCACACAACATACGAGCCGGAAGCATAAAGTG
TAAAGCCTGGGGTGCCTAATGAGTGAGCTAACTCACATTAATTGCGTTGCGCTCACTGCCCGCTTTCCAG
TCGGGAAACCTGTCGTGCCAGCTGCATTAATGAATCGGCCAACGCGCGGGGAGAGGCGGTTTGCGTATTG
GGCGCTCTTCCGCTTCCTCGCTCACTGACTCGCTGCGCTCGGTCGTTCGGCTGCGGCGAGCGGTATCAGC
TCACTCAAAGGCGGTAATACGGTTATCCACAGAATCAGGGGATAACGCAGGAAAGAACATGTGAGCAAAA
GGCCAGCAAAAGGCCAGGAACCGTAAAAAGGCCGCGTTGCTGGCGTTTTTCCATAGGCTCCGCCCCCCTG
ACGAGCATCACAAAAATCGACGCTCAAGTCAGAGGTGGCGAAACCCGACAGGACTATAAAGATACCAGGC
GTTTCCCCCTGGAAGCTCCCTCGTGCGCTCTCCTGTTCCGACCCTGCCGCTTACCGGATACCTGTCCGCC
TTTCTCCCTTCGGGAAGCGTGGCGCTTTCTCATAGCTCACGCTGTAGGTATCTCAGTTCGGTGTAGGTCG
TTCGCTCCAAGCTGGGCTGTGTGCACGAACCCCCCGTTCAGCCCGACCGCTGCGCCTTATCCGGTAACTA
TCGTCTTGAGTCCAACCCGGTAAGACACGACTTATCGCCACTGGCAGCAGCCACTGGTAACAGGATTAGC
AGAGCGAGGTATGTAGGCGGTGCTACAGAGTTCTTGAAGTGGTGGCCTAACTACGGCTACACTAGAAGAA
CAGTATTTGGTATCTGCGCTCTGCTGAAGCCAGTTACCTTCGGAAAAAGAGTTGGTAGCTCTTGATCCGG
CAAACAAACCACCGCTGGTAGCGGTTTTTTTGTTTGCAAGCAGCAGATTACGCGCAGAAAAAAAGGATCT
CAAGAAGATCCTTTGATCTTTTCTACGGGGTCTGACGCTCAGTGGAACGAAAACTCACGTTAAGGGATTT
TGGTCATGAGATTATCAAAAAGGATCTTCACCTAGATCCTTTTAAATTAAAAATGAAGTTTTAAATCAAT
CTAAAGTATATATGAGTAAACTTGGTCTGACAGTTACCAATGCTTAATCAGTGAGGCACCTATCTCAGCG
ATCTGTCTATTTCGTTCATCCATAGTTGCCTGACTCCCCGTCGTGTAGATAACTACGATACGGGAGGGCT
TACCATCTGGCCCCAGTGCTGCAATGATACCGCGAGACCCACGCTCACCGGCTCCAGATTTATCAGCAAT
AAACCAGCCAGCCGGAAGGGCCGAGCGCAGAAGTGGTCCTGCAACTTTATCCGCCTCCATCCAGTCTATT
AATTGTTGCCGGGAAGCTAGAGTAAGTAGTTCGCCAGTTAATAGTTTGCGCAACGTTGTTGCCATTGCTA
CAGGCATCGTGGTGTCACGCTCGTCGTTTGGTATGGCTTCATTCAGCTCCGGTTCCCAACGATCAAGGCG
AGTTACATGATCCCCCATGTTGTGCAAAAAAGCGGTTAGCTCCTTCGGTCCTCCGATCGTTGTCAGAAGT
AAGTTGGCCGCAGTGTTATCACTCATGGTTATGGCAGCACTGCATAATTCTCTTACTGTCATGCCATCCG
TAAGATGCTTTTCTGTGACTGGTGAGTACTCAACCAAGTCATTCTGAGAATAGTGTATGCGGCGACCGAG
TTGCTCTTGCCCGGCGTCAATACGGGATAATACCGCGCCACATAGCAGAACTTTAAAAGTGCTCATCATT
GGAAAACGTTCTTCGGGGCGAAAACTCTCAAGGATCTTACCGCTGTTGAGATCCAGTTCGATGTAACCCA
CTCGTGCACCCAACTGATCTTCAGCATCTTTTACTTTCACCAGCGTTTCTGGGTGAGCAAAAACAGGAAG
GCAAAATGCCGCAAAAAAGGGAATAAGGGCGACACGGAAATGTTGAATACTCATACTCTTCCTTTTTCAA
TATTATTGAAGCATTTATCAGGGTTATTGTCTCATGAGCGGATACATATTTGAATGTATTTAGAAAAATA
AACAAATAGGGGTTCCGCGCACATTTCCCCGAAAAGTGCCACCTGACGTC
