>Addgene plasmid #60937 | pPHT-PIP2 | addgene partial sequence | sequence record 100572 | CMV-F 5'-CGCAAATGGGCGGTAGGCGTG-3'
CAGAGCTCTCTGGCTAACTAGAGAACCCACTGCTTACTGGCTTATCGAAATTAATACGACTCACTATAGG
GAGACCCAAGCTGGCTAGCGTTTACCATGGTGAGCAAGAGCGAGGAGGTCATCAAAGAGTTCATGCGCTT
CAAGGTGCGCTTGGAGGGCTCCATGAACGGCCACGAGTTCGAGATCGAGGGCGAGGGCGAGGGCCGCCCC
TACGAGGGCACCCAGACCGCCAAGCTGAAGGTGACCAAGGGCGGCCCCCTGCCCTTCGCCTGGGACATCC
TGTCCCCCCAGATCATGTACGGCTCCAAGGCGTACGTGAAGCACCCCGCCGACGTCCCCGATTACATGAA
GCTGTCCTTCCCCGAGGGCTTCAAGTGGGAGCGCGTGATGCACTTCGAGGACGGCGGTCTGGTGACCGTG
ACTCAGGACACCTCCCTGCAGGACGGCACGCTGATCTACAAGGTGAAGATGCGCGGCACCAACTTCCCCC
CCGACGGCCCCGTAATGCAGAAGAAGACCTTGGGCTGGGATTATGCCACCGAGCGCCTGTACCCCGAAGA
CGGCGTGCTGAAGGGCGAGCTTCTGGGGCGCCTGAAGCTGAAGGACGGCGGCCTCAACCTGGTGGAGTTC
AAGACCATCTACATGGCCAAGAAGCCCGTGCAACTGCCCGGCTACTACTTCGTGGACACCAAGCTGGGCA
TCACCTCCCACAACGAGGACTACACCATCGTGGAACAGTACGAGCGCTCCGAGGGCCGCCACCACCTGGG
CATGGACGA
