>Addgene plasmid #60937 | pPHT-PIP2 | addgene partial sequence | sequence record 100575 | bgh_pA_d2r 5'-ACTCAGACAATGCGATGCAAtttc-3'
GAGTGGCACCTTCCAGGGTCAAGGAAGGCACGGGGGAGGGGCAAACAACAGATGGCTGGCAACTAGAAGG
CACAGTCGAGGGCGCGCTACTGGATGTTGAGCTCCTTCAGGAAGTTCTGCAGCTCCTTGAAGCTCATCTT
GTTGTCCTTGTTTTTGTCAGCTTTTCGCAAGCAGGAGTGAATCCAGTGCTGTAGCTTCTGACGCTGGTCC
ATGGAGCCTGAGTGGTGGATGATCTTGTGCAGCCCCAGCACCCAGTGCTGGGCATCAGCTGGCGATGGGG
CGATGAGGTCTAGTGTATTGCGCTGGTCCTTGAAGACAATGGAGAAGCAGCGGTCCTCGGGCACATCACG
GGCGAACTTCTCCAGACCCTCCGTGCGGTGCCCCATTCGCACCTCCTGAATGTCCTCGATGGAGAACAGC
TGGGACTCCGGGGTCCGCATGACCTTGCGGGACTCCTGCCAGATGGTCTTGCAGTCCTCCTGCAACTTGT
AGAAGCGCTCTCTCCTCCATGAGCTGGACTTCACCTTCAGGAGCTGGCTGCCCTTCAGCAGCGCCTGTAG
ATCCTCATCATCCTGTAGGCCGTGCAGGGTCAGGAAGTCCCGGCCCGAGTCCATGGATCCCGGGCCCGCG
GTACCGTCGACTGCAGAATTCGAAGCTTGAGCTCGAGATCTCTTGTACCGCTCGTCCATGCCCAGACGGT
GGCGGCCCTCGGAGCGCCCGTACTGTTCCACGATGGTGTAGTCCTCGTTGTGGGAGGTGATGTCCAGCTT
GGTGTCCACACAGTAATCGCCGGGCAGTTGCACGGGCTTCTTGGCCATGTAGATGGTCTCGAACTCCA
